>Addgene plasmid #219142 | SFFV-BACH2-Brd 182 | addgene full sequence | sequence record 450682 | Addgene NGS Result
AGCTTAATGTAGTCTTATGCAATACTCTTGTAGTCTTGCAACATGGTAACGATGAGTTAGCAACATGCCT
TACAAGGAGAGAAAAAGCACCGTGCATGCCGATTGGTGGAAGTAAGGTGGTACGATCGTGCCTTATTAGG
AAGGCAACAGACGGGTCTGACATGGATTGGACGAACCACTGAATTGCCGCATTGCAGAGATATTGTATTT
AAGTGCCTAGCTCGATACATAAACGGGTCTCTCTGGTTAGACCAGATCTGAGCCTGGGAGCTCTCTGGCT
AACTAGGGAACCCACTGCTTAAGCCTCAATAAAGCTTGCCTTGAGTGCTTCAAGTAGTGTGTGCCCGTCT
GTTGTGTGACTCTGGTAACTAGAGATCCCTCAGACCCTTTTAGTCAGTGTGGAAAATCTCTAGCAGTGGC
GCCCGAACAGGGACTTGAAAGCGAAAGGGAAACCAGAGGAGCTCTCTCGACGCAGGACTCGGCTTGCTGA
AGCGCGCACGGCAAGAGGCGAGGGGCGGCGACTGGTGAGTACGCCAAAAATTTTGACTAGCGGAGGCTAG
AAGGAGAGAGATGGGTGCGAGAGCGTCAGTATTAAGCGGGGGAGAATTAGATCGCGATGGGAAAAAATTC
GGTTAAGGCCAGGGGGAAAGAAAAAATATAAATTAAAACATATAGTATGGGCAAGCAGGGAGCTAGAACG
ATTCGCAGTTAATCCTGGCCTGTTAGAAACATCAGAAGGCTGTAGACAAATACTGGGACAGCTACAACCA
TCCCTTCAGACAGGATCAGAAGAACTTAGATCATTATATAATACAGTAGCAACCCTCTATTGTGTGCATC
AAAGGATAGAGATAAAAGACACCAAGGAAGCTTTAGACAAGATAGAGGAAGAGCAAAACAAAAGTAAGAC
CACCGCACAGCAAGCGGCCGCTGATCTTCAGACCTGGAGGAGGAGATATGAGGGACAATTGGAGAAGTGA
ATTATATAAATATAAAGTAGTAAAAATTGAACCATTAGGAGTAGCACCCACCAAGGCAAAGAGAAGAGTG
GTGCAGAGAGAAAAAAGAGCAGTGGGAATAGGAGCTTTGTTCCTTGGGTTCTTGGGAGCAGCAGGAAGCA
CTATGGGCGCAGCGTCAATGACGCTGACGGTACAGGCCAGACAATTATTGTCTGGTATAGTGCAGCAGCA
GAACAATTTGCTGAGGGCTATTGAGGCGCAACAGCATCTGTTGCAACTCACAGTCTGGGGCATCAAGCAG
CTCCAGGCAAGAATCCTGGCTGTGGAAAGATACCTAAAGGATCAACAGCTCCTGGGGATTTGGGGTTGCT
CTGGAAAACTCATTTGCACCACTGCTGTGCCTTGGAATGCTAGTTGGAGTAATAAATCTCTGGAACAGAT
TTGGAATCACACGACCTGGATGGAGTGGGACAGAGAAATTAACAATTACACAAGCTTAATACACTCCTTA
ATTGAAGAATCGCAAAACCAGCAAGAAAAGAATGAACAAGAATTATTGGAATTAGATAAATGGGCAAGTT
TGTGGAATTGGTTTAACATAACAAATTGGCTGTGGTATATAAAATTATTCATAATGATAGTAGGAGGCTT
GGTAGGTTTAAGAATAGTTTTTGCTGTACTTTCTATAGTGAATAGAGTTAGGCAGGGATATTCACCATTA
TCGTTTCAGACCCACCTCCCAACCCCGAGGGGACCCGACAGGCCCGAAGGAATAGAAGAAGAAGGTGGAG
AGAGAGACAGAGACAGATCCATTCGATTAGTGAACGGATCTCGACGGTATCGGTTAACTTTTAAAAGAAA
AGGGGGGATTGGGGGGTACAGTGCAGGGGAAAGAATAGTAGACATAATAGCAACAGACATACAAACTAAA
GAATTACAAAAACAAATTACAAAAATTCAAAATTTTATCGATCACGAGACTAGCCTCGAGCTGGCTGCAG
TAACGCCATTTTGCAAGGCATGGAAAAATACCAAACCAAGAATAGAGAAGTTCAGATCAAGGGCGGGTAC
ATGAAAATAGCTAACGTTGGGCCAAACAGGATATCTGCGGTGAGCAGTTTCGGCCCCGGCCCGGGGCCAA
GAACAGATGGTCACCGCAGTTTCGGCCCCGGCCCGAGGCCAAGAACAGATGGTCCCCAGATATGGCCCAA
CCCTCAGCAGTTTCTTAAGACCCATCAGATGTTTCCAGGCTCCCCCAAGGACCTGAAATGACCCTGCGCC
TTATTTGAATTAACCAATCAGCCTGCTTCTCGCTTCTGTTCGCGCGCTTCTGCTTCCCGAGCTCTATAAA
AGAGCTCACAACCCCTCACTCGGCGCGCCAGTCCTCCGACAGACTGAGTCGGCCGGTCGAATCAAGCTTA
TCGATACCGTCGACGCCACCATGTCCGTGGACGAGAAGCCTGACAGCCCTATGTACGTGTACGAGAGCAC
CGTGCACTGCACCAACATCCTGCTGGGCCTGAACGACCAGCGGAAGAAAGACATCCTGTGCGACGTGACC
CTGATCGTGGAACGGAAAGAGTTCAGAGCCCACAGAGCCGTGCTGGCCGCCTGTAGCGAGTATTTTTGGC
AGGCCCTCGTGGGCCAGACCAAGAACGATCTGGTGGTGTCCCTGCCTGAGGAAGTGACCGCCAGAGGATT
TGGACCCCTGCTGCAGTTTGCCTACACCGCCAAACTGCTGCTGAGCCGCGAGAACATCCGGGAAGTGATC
AGATGCGCCGAGTTCCTGCGGATGCACAACCTGGAAGATAGCTGCTTCAGCTTCCTGCAGACCCAGCTGC
TGAACAGCGAGGATGGCCTGTTCGTGTGCAGAAAGGATGCCGCCTGTCAGAGGCCTCACGAGGACTGCGA
AAATTCTGCCGGCGAGGAAGAGGACGAAGAGGAAGAGACAATGGACAGCGAGACAGCCAAGATGGCTTGC
CCCAGGGACCAGATGCTGCCTGAGCCTATCTCTTTCGAGGCCGCTGCCATTCCTGTGGCCGAGAAAGAAG
AAGCCCTGCTGCCAGAGCCAGACGTGCCCACCGATACAAAAGAGAGCAGCGAGAAGGACGCCCTGACACA
GTACCCCAGATACAAGAAGTACCAGCTGGCCTGCACCAAGAATGTGTACAACGCCAGCAGCCACAGCACC
AGCGGCTTTGCCTCTACCTTCAGAGAGGACAACAGCAGCAACAGCCTGAAGCCTGGACTGGCCAGAGGCC
AGATCAAGTCTGAGCCTCCTAGCGAGGAAAATGAAGAGGAATCTATCACCCTGTGCCTGAGCGGCGACGA
GCCTGATGCCAAAGATAGAGCTGGCGACGTGGAAATGGACCGGAAGCAGCCTTCTCCAGCTCCTACACCT
ACAGCTCCAGCTGGCGCAGCCTGCCTGGAAAGATCAAGATCTGTGGCTAGCCCCAGCTGCCTGCGGAGCC
TGTTTAGCATCACCAAGAGCGTGGAACTGAGCGGCCTGCCTAGCACATCCCAGCAGCACTTTGCCAGATC
TCCCGCCTGTCCTTTCGACAAGGGAATCACCCAGGGCGACCTGAAAACCGACTACACCCCTTTCACCGGC
AACTACGGACAGCCTCACGTGGGACAGAAAGAGGTGTCCAACTTTACAATGGGCAGCCCTCTGAGAGGCC
CTGGCCTTGAAGCCCTGTGTAAACAAGAGGGCGAGCTGGATCGGCGGAGCGTGATCTTTTCTAGCAGCGC
CTGTGACCAGGTGTCCACCAGCGTGCACTCTTACAGCGGAGTGTCCAGCCTGGATAAGGACCTGTCTGAG
CCCGTGCCTAAAGGCCTGTGGGTTGGAGCTGGACAGAGCCTGCCAAGCAGCCAGGCTTATTCTCACGGCG
GACTGATGGCCGATCATCTGCCTGGTAGAATGCGGCCCAACACCAGCTGTCCCGTGCCAATCAAAGTGTG
CCCTAGAAGCCCTCCTCTGGAAACCCGGACCAGAACCAGCAGCAGCTGTTCCAGCTACAGCTATGCCGAG
GATGGAAGCGGCGGCAGCCCTTGTTCACTGCCTCTGTGCGAGTTTAGCAGCAGCCCCTGTTCTCAGGGCG
CCAGATTTCTGGCCACCGAGCATCAAGAACCTGGCCTGATGGGCGACGGCATGTACAATCAAGTGCGGCC
CCAGATTAAGTGCGAGCAGAGCTACGGCACCAACAGCTCTGATGAGAGCGGCAGCTTTAGCGAGGCCGAT
AGCGAAAGCTGCCCCGTGCAGGATAGAGGCCAAGAAGTGAAGCTGCCCTTTCCAGTGGATCAGATCACCG
ACCTGCCTCGGAACGACTTCCAGATGATGATCAAGATGCACAAGCTGACCTCCGAGCAGCTGGAATTCAT
CCACGACGTGCGGCGGAGAAGCAAGAACAGAATCGCTGCCCAGCGGTGCCGGAAGAGAAAGCTGGACTGC
ATCCAGAATCTGGAATGCGAGATCCGGAAGCTCGTGTGCGAAAAAGAGAAGCTGCTGTCCGAGCGGAACC
AGCTGAAGGCCTGTATGGGAGAGCTGCTGGACAACTTCAGCTGTCTGTCTCAAGAAGTGTGCCGGGACAT
CCAGTCTCCAGAGCAGATTCAGGCCCTGCACAGATACTGCCCTGTGCTGAGGCCTATGGATCTGCCTACA
GCCAGCAGCATCAACCCTGCTCCTCTGGGAGCCGAGCAGAATATTGCCGCCTCTCAGTGTGCCGTGGGCG
AGAATGTGCCTTGCTGTCTTGAACCTGGCGCCGCTCCTCCTGGACCTCCTTGGGCTCCTTCTAACACCAG
CGAGAACTGCACCTCCGGCAGAAGGCTGGAAGGCACAGATCCTGGCACCTTCTCTGAGAGAGGCCCACCA
CTGGAACCCAGATCTCAGACCGTGACCGTGGACTTCTGCCAAGAGATGACCGACAAGTGCACCACCGACG
AGCAGCCCAGAAAGGACTATACATGATAAGGATCCCCCGGGCTGCAGGAATTCGAGCATCTTACCGCCAT
TTATTCCCATATTTGTTCTGTTTTTCTTGATTTGGGTATACATTTAAATGTTAATAAAACAAAATGGTGG
GGCAATCATTTACATTTTTAGGGATATGTAATTACTAGTTCAGGTGTATTGCCACAAGACAAACATGTTA
AGAAACTTTCCCGTTATTTACGCTCTGTTCCTGTTAATCAACCTCTGGATTACAAAATTTGTGAAAGATT
GACTGATATTCTTAACTATGTTGCTCCTTTTACGCTGTGTGGATATGCTGCTTTAATGCCTCTGTATCAT
GCTATTGCTTCCCGTACGGCTTTCGTTTTCTCCTCCTTGTATAAATCCTGGTTGCTGTCTCTTTATGAGG
AGTTGTGGCCCGTTGTCCGTCAACGTGGCGTGGTGTGCTCTGTGTTTGCTGACGCAACCCCCACTGGCTG
GGGCATTGCCACCACCTGTCAACTCCTTTCTGGGACTTTCGCTTTCCCCCTCCCGATCGCCACGGCAGAA
CTCATCGCCGCCTGCCTTGCCCGCTGCTGGACAGGGGCTAGGTTGCTGGGCACTGATAATTCCGTGGTGT
TGTCGGGGAAGCTGACGTCCTTTGCAATTCGATATCAAGCTGTACCTTCTAGATGTACATTAGGATTAGC
GCTTCTAGACCAATGACTTACAAGGCAGCTGTAGATCTTAGCCACTTTTTAAAAGAAAAGGGGGGACTGG
AAGGGCTAATTCACTCCCAACGAAGACAAGATCTGCTTTTTGCTTGTACTGGGTCTCTCTGGTTAGACCA
GATCTGAGCCTGGGAGCTCTCTGGCTAACTAGGGAACCCACTGCTTAAGCCTCAATAAAGCTTGCCTTGA
GTGCTTCAAGTAGTGTGTGCCCGTCTGTTGTGTGACTCTGGTAACTAGAGATCCCTCAGACCCTTTTAGT
CAGTGTGGAAAATCTCTAGCAGTAGTAGTTCATGTCATCTTATTATTCAGTATTTATAACTTGCAAAGAA
ATGAATATCAGAGAGTGAGAGGAACTTGTTTATTGCAGCTTATAATGGTTACAAATAAAGCAATAGCATC
ACAAATTTCACAAATAAAGCATTTTTTTCACTGCATTCTAGTTGTGGTTTGTCCAAACTCATCAATGTAT
CTTATCATGTCTGGCTCTAGCTATCCCGCCCCTAACTCCGCCCATCCCGCCCCTAACTCCGCCCAGTTCC
GCCCATTCTCCGCCCCATGGCTGACTAATTTTTTTTATTTATGCAGAGGCCGAGGCCGCCTCGGCCTCTG
AGCTATTCCAGAAGTAGTGAGGAGGCTTTTTTGGAGGCCTAGGGACGTACCCAATTCGCCCTATAGTGAG
TCGTATTACGCGCGCTCACTGGCCGTCGTTTTACAACGTCGTGACTGGGAAAACCCTGGCGTTACCCAAC
TTAATCGCCTTGCAGCACATCCCCCTTTCGCCAGCTGGCGTAATAGCGAAGAGGCCCGCACCGATCGCCC
TTCCCAACAGTTGCGCAGCCTGAATGGCGAATGGG
[124 nt withheld, positions 6476-6599]
C
[91 nt withheld, positions 6601-6691]
A
[49 nt withheld, positions 6693-6741]
CCTTTGACGTTGGAGTCCACGTTCTTT
[37 nt withheld, positions 6769-6805]
ACCCTATCTCGGTCTATTCTTTTGATTTATAAGGGATTTTGCCGATTTCGGCCTATTGGTTAAAAAATGA
GCTGATTTAACAAAAATTTAACGCGAATTTTAACAAAATATTAACGCTTACAATTTAGGTGGCACTTTTC
GGGGAAATGTGCGCGGAACCCCTATTTGTTTATTTTTCTAAATACATTCAAATATGTATCCGCTCATGAG
ACAATAACCCTGATAAATGCTTCAATAATATTGAAAAAGGAAGAGTATGAGTATTCAACATTTCCGTGTC
GCCCTTATTCCCTTTTTTGCGGCATTTTGCCTTCCTGTTTTTGCTCACCCAGAAACGCTGGTGAAAGTAA
AAGATGCTGAAGATCAGTTGGGTGCACGAGTGGGTTACATCGAACTGGATCTCAACAGCGGTAAGATCCT
TGAGAGTTTTCGCCCCGAAGAACGTTTTCCAATGATGAGCACTTTTAAAGTTCTGCTATGTGGCGCGGTA
TTATCCCGTATTGACGCCGGGCAAGAGCAACTCGGTCGCCGCATACACTATTCTCAGAATGACTTGGTTG
AGTACTCACCAGTCACAGAAAAGCATCTTACGGATGGCATGACAGTAAGAGAATTATGCAGTGCTGCCAT
AACCATGAGTGATAACACTGCGGCCAACTTACTTCTGACAACGATCGGAGGACCGAAGGAGCTAACCGCT
TTTTTGCACAACATGGGGGATCATGTAACTCGCCTTGATCGTTGGGAACCGGAGCTGAATGAAGCCATAC
CAAACGACGAGCGTGACACCACGATGCCTGTAGCAATGGCAACAACGTTGCGCAAACTATTAACTGGCGA
ACTACTTACTCTAGCTTCCCGGCAACAATTAATAGACTGGATGGAGGCGGATAAAGTTGCAGGACCACTT
CTGCGCTCGGCCCTTCCGGCTGGCTGGTTTATTGCTGATAAATCTGGAGCCGGTGAGCGTGGGTCTCGCG
GTATCATTGCAGCACTGGGGCCAGATGGTAAGCCCTCCCGTATCGTAGTTATCTACACGACGGGGAGTCA
GGCAACTATGGATGAACGAAATAGACAGATCGCTGAGATAGGTGCCTCACTGATTAAGCATTGGTAACTG
TCAGACCAAGTTTACTCATATATACTTTAGATTGATTTAAAACTTCATTTTTAATTTAAAAGGATCTAGG
TGAAGATCCTTTTTGATAATCTCATGACCAAAATCCCTTAACGTGAGTTTTCGTTCCACTGAGCGTCAGA
CCCCGTAGAAAAGATCAAAGGATCTTCTTGAGATCCTTTTTTTCTGCGCGTAATCTGCTGCTTGCAAACA
AAAAAACCACCGCTACCAGCGGTGGTTTGTTTGCCGGATCAAGAGCTACCAACTCTTTTTCCGAAGGTAA
CTGGCTTCAGCAGAGCGCAGATACCAAATACTGTTCTTCTAGTGTAGCCGTAGTTAGGCCACCACTTCAA
GAACTCTGTAGCACCGCCTACATACCTCGCTCTGCTAATCCTGTTACCAGTGGCTGCTGCCAGTGGCGAT
AAGTCGTGTCTTACCGGGTTGGACTCAAGACGATAGTTACCGGATAAGGCGCAGCGGTCGGGCTGAACGG
GGGGTTCGTGCACACAGCCCAGCTTGGAGCGAACGACCTACACCGAACTGAGATACCTACAGCGTGAGCT
ATGAGAAAGCGCCACGCTTCCCGAAGGGAGAAAGGCGGACAGGTATCCGGTAAGCGGCAGGGTCGGAACA
GGAGAGCGCACGAGGGAGCTTCCAGGGGGAAACGCCTGGTATCTTTATAGTCCTGTCGGGTTTCGCCACC
TCTGACTTGAGCGTCGATTTTTGTGATGCTCGTCAGGGGGGCGGAGCCTATGGAAAAACGCCAGCAACGC
GGCCTTTTTACGGTTCCTGGCCTTTTGCTGGCCTTTTGCTCACATGTTCTTTCCTGCGTTATCCCCTGAT
TCTGTGGATAACCGTATTACCGCCTTTGAGTGAGCTGATACCGCTCGCCGCAGCCGAACGACCGAGCGCA
GCGAGTCAGTGAGCGAGGAAGCGGAAGAGCGCCCAATACGCAAACCGCCTCTCCCCGCGCGTTGGCCGAT
TCATTAATGCAGCTGGCACGACAGGTTTCCCGACTGGAAAGCGGGCAGTGAGCGCAACGCAATTAATGTG
AGTTAGCTCACTCATTAGGCACCCCAGGCTTTACACTTTATGCTTCCGGCTCGTATGTTGTGTGGAATTG
TGAGCGGATAACAATTTCACACAGGAAACAGCTATGACCATGATTACGCCAAGCGCGCAATTAACCCTCA
CTAAAGGGAACAAAAGCTGGAGCTGCA
Features (pLannotate 1.2.2; 28 found; start..end, strand, type, name):
      8..234     +  promoter       RSV promoter: Rous sarcoma virus enhancer/promoter
    235..415     +  LTR            5' LTR (truncated): truncated 5' long terminal repeat (LTR) from HIV-1
    462..587     +  misc_feature   HIV-1 Ψ: packaging signal of human immunodeficiency virus type 1
    571..934     +  CDS            HIV-1 gag (fragment): gag protein from human immunodeficiency virus 1; gag
   1080..1313    +  misc_feature   RRE: The Rev response element (RRE) of HIV-1 allows for Rev-dependent mRNA export from the nucleus to the cytoplasm.
   1690..1790    +  CDS            Rev (fragment): human immunodeficiency virus 1 (HIV-1) Rev protein; rev; enhances nuclear export of unspliced and incompletely spliced viral mRNAs
   1809..1926    +  misc_feature   cPPT/CTS: central polypurine tract and central termination sequence of HIV-1
   1960..2361    +  promoter       SFFV promoter: spleen focus-forming virus long terminal repeat (LTR) promoter
   2371..2394    +  misc_feature   MCS (fragment): pBluescript multiple cloning site
   2401..4923    +  CDS            BACH2: BACH2_HUMAN - Experimental evidence at protein level: Swiss-Prot protein existence level 1. Transcriptional regulator that acts as repressor or activator (By similarity). Binds to Maf recognition elements (MARE) (By similarity). Plays an important role in coordinating transcription activation and repression by MAFK (By similarity). Induces apoptosis in response to oxidative stress through repression of the antiapoptotic factor HMOX1 (PubMed:17018862). Positively regulates the nuclear import of actin (By similarity). Is a key regulator of adaptive immunity, crucial for the maintenance of regula
   4930..4955    +  misc_feature   MCS (fragment): pBluescript multiple cloning site
   4955..5014    +  CDS            S (fragment): HBSAG_WHV6 - Experimental evidence at transcript level: Swiss-Prot protein existence level 2. The middle envelope protein plays an important role in the budding of the virion. It is involved in the induction of budding in a nucleocapsid independent way. In this process the majority of envelope proteins bud to form subviral lipoprotein particles of 22 nm of diameter that do not contain a nucleocapsid (By similarity). From Woodchuck hepatitis B virus (isolate w64/pWS23) (WHV).
   5146..5549    +  misc_feature   WPRE: woodchuck hepatitis virus posttranscriptional regulatory element
   5607..5666    +  CDS            nef (fragment): NEF_HV1Z2 - Experimental evidence at protein level: Swiss-Prot protein existence level 1. Extracellular Nef protein targets CD4(+) T-lymphocytes for apoptosis by interacting with CXCR4 surface receptors. From Human immunodeficiency virus type 1 group M subtype D (isolate Z2/CDC-Z34) (HIV-1).
   5668..5901    +  LTR            3' LTR (ΔU3): self-inactivating 3' long terminal repeat (LTR) from HIV-1
   5973..6094    +  polyA_signal   SV40 poly(A) signal: SV40 polyadenylation signal
   6134..6269    +  rep_origin     SV40 ori: SV40 origin of replication
   6290..6308    -  promoter       T7 promoter: promoter for bacteriophage T7 RNA polymerase
   6316..6471    +  CDS            lacZα (fragment): LacZα fragment of β-galactosidase; lacZ fragment
   6476..6904    +  rep_origin     f1 ori (sequence partly withheld): f1 bacteriophage origin of replication; arrow indicates direction of (+) strand synthesis
   6957..7061    +  promoter       AmpR promoter: bla
   7062..7922    +  CDS            AmpR: β-lactamase; bla; confers resistance to ampicillin, carbenicillin, and related antibiotics
   8093..8681    +  rep_origin     ori: high-copy-number ColE1/pMB1/pBR322/pUC origin of replication
   8864..8956    +  CDS            lacI (fragment): lac repressor; lacI; The lac repressor binds to the lac operator to inhibit transcription in E. coli. This inhibition can be relieved by adding lactose or isopropyl-β-D-thiogalactopyranoside (IPTG).
   8969..8990    +  protein_bind   CAP binding site: CAP binding activates transcription in the presence of cAMP. E. coli catabolite activator protein
   9005..9035    +  promoter       lac promoter: promoter for the E. coli lac operon
   9043..9059    +  protein_bind   lac operator: The lac repressor binds to the lac operator to inhibit transcription in E. coli. This inhibition can be relieved by adding lactose or isopropyl-β-D-thiogalactopyranoside (IPTG). lac repressor encoded by lacI
   9104..9122    +  promoter       T3 promoter: promoter for bacteriophage T3 RNA polymerase
