[The description below was written by a language model from this plasmid's Addgene catalogue record and pLannotate feature annotations shown in this document.]
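Description:
SFFV-BACH2-Brd 182 is a third-generation-style, self-inactivating HIV-1 lentiviral transfer plasmid built on the SFFV-MCS backbone, about 9.1 kb in total. It is propagated in E. coli through a high-copy ColE1/pUC origin with ampicillin selection (AmpR/bla). The backbone also retains an f1 origin, an SV40 origin and poly(A) signal, and leftover cloning-vector elements such as lacZα and lacI fragments, the lac promoter/operator, and T3 and T7 promoters. Genomic RNA for packaging is driven by an RSV promoter fused to a truncated 5' LTR, which makes transcription Tat-independent. This is followed by the Ψ packaging signal with a short gag fragment, the Rev response element for nuclear export of unspliced RNA, and the cPPT/CTS to aid nuclear import. The ΔU3 3' LTR inactivates the viral promoter after integration. No mammalian selection marker or fluorescent reporter is annotated.

The payload is a codon-optimized human BACH2 open reading frame of roughly 2.5 kb, placed between multiple cloning site remnants and expressed from the spleen focus-forming virus LTR promoter, which is commonly chosen for strong expression in haematopoietic cells. BACH2 is a transcriptional regulator that binds Maf recognition elements and has a key role in adaptive immunity. A WPRE downstream of the coding sequence enhances transcript stability and expression. According to the depositor, a construct-specific barcode sits after the WPRE, cloned into an XbaI site, giving the layout SFFV–TF–WPRE–barcode; the barcode itself is not annotated in the feature table. This position would place the barcode in the 3' untranslated region of the transcript, so that the delivered factor can be identified by sequencing. The plasmid belongs to a barcoded transcription factor library for combinatorial screening of immune cell reprogramming.
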