Addgene plasmid #219142: SFFV-BACH2-Brd 182
Purpose: Transcription factor BACH2 with a specific barcode assigned.
Depositing lab: Filipe Pereira. Depositing organization: Center for Neuroscience and Cell Biology, University of Coimbra. Publication: A combinatorial transcription factor screening platform for immune cell reprogramming. Kurochkin I, Altman AR, Caiado I, Pertiga-Cabral D, Halitzki E, Minaeva M, Zimmermannova O, Henriques-Oliveira L, Klein D, Nair M, Oliveira D, Cajal LR, Knittel R, Feick C, Ringner M, Martin M, Cirovic B, Pires CF, Rosa FF, Sitnicka E, Theis FJ, Pereira CF. Cell Syst. 2026 Jan 21;17(1):101457. doi: 10.1016/j.cels.2025.101457. Epub 2026 Jan 14. PubMed 41539305.
Backbone
  Vector backbone: SFFV-MCS
  Backbone size w/o insert (bp): 6611
  Vector type: Lentiviral
Growth in bacteria
  Bacterial resistance: Ampicillin, 100 μg/mL
  Growth temperature: 37°C
  Growth strain: NEB Stable
  Copy number: High Copy
Gene/Insert
  Gene/Insert name: BACH2
  Species: H. sapiens (human)
  Insert size (bp): 2526
  Mutation: Codon optimized
  Entrez Gene: BACH2 (a.k.a. BTBD25, IMD60)
  Promoter: The spleen focus-forming virus (SFFV) promoter
  Cloning method: Other
Terms and licenses: Academic/Nonprofit Terms; Industry Terms: Not Available to Industry
Depositor comments: Barcode sequence cloned into XbaI restriction site. Design of plasmid is as follows: SFFV-[TF sequence]-WPRE-[Barcode sequence].
How to cite: SFFV-BACH2-Brd 182 was a gift from Filipe Pereira (Addgene plasmid # 219142 ; http://n2t.net/addgene:219142 ; RRID:Addgene_219142)
