>Addgene plasmid #219142 | SFFV-BACH2-Brd 182 | depositor partial sequence | sequence record 427906 | TF ORF
ATGTCCGTGGACGAGAAGCCTGACAGCCCTATGTACGTGTACGAGAGCACCGTGCACTGCACCAACATCC
TGCTGGGCCTGAACGACCAGCGGAAGAAAGACATCCTGTGCGACGTGACCCTGATCGTGGAACGGAAAGA
GTTCAGAGCCCACAGAGCCGTGCTGGCCGCCTGTAGCGAGTATTTTTGGCAGGCCCTCGTGGGCCAGACC
AAGAACGATCTGGTGGTGTCCCTGCCTGAGGAAGTGACCGCCAGAGGATTTGGACCCCTGCTGCAGTTTG
CCTACACCGCCAAACTGCTGCTGAGCCGCGAGAACATCCGGGAAGTGATCAGATGCGCCGAGTTCCTGCG
GATGCACAACCTGGAAGATAGCTGCTTCAGCTTCCTGCAGACCCAGCTGCTGAACAGCGAGGATGGCCTG
TTCGTGTGCAGAAAGGATGCCGCCTGTCAGAGGCCTCACGAGGACTGCGAAAATTCTGCCGGCGAGGAAG
AGGACGAAGAGGAAGAGACAATGGACAGCGAGACAGCCAAGATGGCTTGCCCCAGGGACCAGATGCTGCC
TGAGCCTATCTCTTTCGAGGCCGCTGCCATTCCTGTGGCCGAGAAAGAAGAAGCCCTGCTGCCAGAGCCA
GACGTGCCCACCGATACAAAAGAGAGCAGCGAGAAGGACGCCCTGACACAGTACCCCAGATACAAGAAGT
ACCAGCTGGCCTGCACCAAGAATGTGTACAACGCCAGCAGCCACAGCACCAGCGGCTTTGCCTCTACCTT
CAGAGAGGACAACAGCAGCAACAGCCTGAAGCCTGGACTGGCCAGAGGCCAGATCAAGTCTGAGCCTCCT
AGCGAGGAAAATGAAGAGGAATCTATCACCCTGTGCCTGAGCGGCGACGAGCCTGATGCCAAAGATAGAG
CTGGCGACGTGGAAATGGACCGGAAGCAGCCTTCTCCAGCTCCTACACCTACAGCTCCAGCTGGCGCAGC
CTGCCTGGAAAGATCAAGATCTGTGGCTAGCCCCAGCTGCCTGCGGAGCCTGTTTAGCATCACCAAGAGC
GTGGAACTGAGCGGCCTGCCTAGCACATCCCAGCAGCACTTTGCCAGATCTCCCGCCTGTCCTTTCGACA
AGGGAATCACCCAGGGCGACCTGAAAACCGACTACACCCCTTTCACCGGCAACTACGGACAGCCTCACGT
GGGACAGAAAGAGGTGTCCAACTTTACAATGGGCAGCCCTCTGAGAGGCCCTGGCCTTGAAGCCCTGTGT
AAACAAGAGGGCGAGCTGGATCGGCGGAGCGTGATCTTTTCTAGCAGCGCCTGTGACCAGGTGTCCACCA
GCGTGCACTCTTACAGCGGAGTGTCCAGCCTGGATAAGGACCTGTCTGAGCCCGTGCCTAAAGGCCTGTG
GGTTGGAGCTGGACAGAGCCTGCCAAGCAGCCAGGCTTATTCTCACGGCGGACTGATGGCCGATCATCTG
CCTGGTAGAATGCGGCCCAACACCAGCTGTCCCGTGCCAATCAAAGTGTGCCCTAGAAGCCCTCCTCTGG
AAACCCGGACCAGAACCAGCAGCAGCTGTTCCAGCTACAGCTATGCCGAGGATGGAAGCGGCGGCAGCCC
TTGTTCACTGCCTCTGTGCGAGTTTAGCAGCAGCCCCTGTTCTCAGGGCGCCAGATTTCTGGCCACCGAG
CATCAAGAACCTGGCCTGATGGGCGACGGCATGTACAATCAAGTGCGGCCCCAGATTAAGTGCGAGCAGA
GCTACGGCACCAACAGCTCTGATGAGAGCGGCAGCTTTAGCGAGGCCGATAGCGAAAGCTGCCCCGTGCA
GGATAGAGGCCAAGAAGTGAAGCTGCCCTTTCCAGTGGATCAGATCACCGACCTGCCTCGGAACGACTTC
CAGATGATGATCAAGATGCACAAGCTGACCTCCGAGCAGCTGGAATTCATCCACGACGTGCGGCGGAGAA
GCAAGAACAGAATCGCTGCCCAGCGGTGCCGGAAGAGAAAGCTGGACTGCATCCAGAATCTGGAATGCGA
GATCCGGAAGCTCGTGTGCGAAAAAGAGAAGCTGCTGTCCGAGCGGAACCAGCTGAAGGCCTGTATGGGA
GAGCTGCTGGACAACTTCAGCTGTCTGTCTCAAGAAGTGTGCCGGGACATCCAGTCTCCAGAGCAGATTC
AGGCCCTGCACAGATACTGCCCTGTGCTGAGGCCTATGGATCTGCCTACAGCCAGCAGCATCAACCCTGC
TCCTCTGGGAGCCGAGCAGAATATTGCCGCCTCTCAGTGTGCCGTGGGCGAGAATGTGCCTTGCTGTCTT
GAACCTGGCGCCGCTCCTCCTGGACCTCCTTGGGCTCCTTCTAACACCAGCGAGAACTGCACCTCCGGCA
GAAGGCTGGAAGGCACAGATCCTGGCACCTTCTCTGAGAGAGGCCCACCACTGGAACCCAGATCTCAGAC
CGTGACCGTGGACTTCTGCCAAGAGATGACCGACAAGTGCACCACCGACGAGCAGCCCAGAAAGGACTAT
ACATGA
