>Addgene plasmid #219142 | SFFV-BACH2-Brd 182 | depositor partial sequence | sequence record 427907 | Barcode sequence
TGTACATTAGGATTAGCGCT
